>Addgene plasmid #172423 | MAC-TOP3B | addgene full sequence | sequence record 340224 | Addgene NGS Result
GTTTGCGTATTGGGCGCTCTTCCGCTTCCTCGCTCACTGACTCGCTGCGCTCGGTCGTTCGGCTGCGGCG
AGCGGTATCAGCTCACTCAAAGGCGGTAATACGGTTATCCACAGAATCAGGGGATAACGCAGGAAAGAAC
ATGTGAGCAAAAGGCCAGCAAAAGGCCAGGAACCGTAAAAAGGCCGCGTTGCTGGCGTTTTTCCATAGGC
TCCGCCCCCCTGACGAGCATCACAAAAATCGACGCTCAAGTCAGAGGTGGCGAAACCCGACAGGACTATA
AAGATACCAGGCGTTTCCCCCTGGAAGCTCCCTCGTGCGCTCTCCTGTTCCGACCCTGCCGCTTACCGGA
TACCTGTCCGCCTTTCTCCCTTCGGGAAGCGTGGCGCTTTCTCATAGCTCACGCTGTAGGTATCTCAGTT
CGGTGTAGGTCGTTCGCTCCAAGCTGGGCTGTGTGCACGAACCCCCCGTTCAGCCCGACCGCTGCGCCTT
ATCCGGTAACTATCGTCTTGAGTCCAACCCGGTAAGACACGACTTATCGCCACTGGCAGCAGCCACTGGT
AACAGGATTAGCAGAGCGAGGTATGTAGGCGGTGCTACAGAGTTCTTGAAGTGGTGGCCTAACTACGGCT
ACACTAGAAGAACAGTATTTGGTATCTGCGCTCTGCTGAAGCCAGTTACCTTCGGAAAAAGAGTTGGTAG
CTCTTGATCCGGCAAACAAACCACCGCTGGTAGCGGTGGTTTTTTTGTTTGCAAGCAGCAGATTACGCGC
AGAAAAAAAGGATCTCAAGAAGATCCTTTGATCTTTTCTACGGGGTCTGACGCTCAGTGGAACGAAAACT
CACGTTAAGGGATTTTGGTCATGAGATTATCAAAAAGGATCTTCACCTAGATCCTTTTAAATTAAAAATG
AAGTTTTAAATCAATCTAAAGTATATATGAGTAAACTTGGTCTGACAGTTACCAATGCTTAATCAGTGAG
GCACCTATCTCAGCGATCTGTCTATTTCGTTCATCCATAGTTGCCTGACTCCCCGTCGTGTAGATAACTA
CGATACGGGAGGGCTTACCATCTGGCCCCAGTGCTGCAATGATACCGCGAGACCCACGCTCACCGGCTCC
AGATTTATCAGCAATAAACCAGCCAGCCGGAAGGGCCGAGCGCAGAAGTGGTCCTGCAACTTTATCCGCC
TCCATCCAGTCTATTAATTGTTGCCGGGAAGCTAGAGTAAGTAGTTCGCCAGTTAATAGTTTGCGCAACG
TTGTTGCCATTGCTACAGGCATCGTGGTGTCACGCTCGTCGTTTGGTATGGCTTCATTCAGCTCCGGTTC
CCAACGATCAAGGCGAGTTACATGATCCCCCATGTTGTGCAAAAAAGCGGTTAGCTCCTTCGGTCCTCCG
ATCGTTGTCAGAAGTAAGTTGGCCGCAGTGTTATCACTCATGGTTATGGCAGCACTGCATAATTCTCTTA
CTGTCATGCCATCCGTAAGATGCTTTTCTGTGACTGGTGAGTACTCAACCAAGTCATTCTGAGAATAGTG
TATGCGGCGACCGAGTTGCTCTTGCCCGGCGTCAATACGGGATAATACCGCGCCACATAGCAGAACTTTA
AAAGTGCTCATCATTGGAAAACGTTCTTCGGGGCGAAAACTCTCAAGGATCTTACCGCTGTTGAGATCCA
GTTCGATGTAACCCACTCGTGCACCCAACTGATCTTCAGCATCTTTTACTTTCACCAGCGTTTCTGGGTG
AGCAAAAACAGGAAGGCAAAATGCCGCAAAAAAGGGAATAAGGGCGACACGGAAATGTTGAATACTCATA
CTCTTCCTTTTTCAATATTATTGAAGCATTTATCAGGGTTATTGTCTCATGAGCGGATACATATTTGAAT
GTATTTAGAAAAATAAACAAATAGGGGTTCCGCGCACATTTCCCCGAAAAGTGCCACCTGACGTCGACGG
ATCGGGAGATCTCCCGATCCCCTATGGTGCACTCTCAGTACAATCTGCTCTGATGCCGCATAGTTAAGCC
AGTATCTGCTCCCTGCTTGTGTGTTGGAGGTCGCTGAGTAGTGCGCGAGCAAAATTTAAGCTACAACAAG
GCAAGGCTTGACCGACAATTGCATGAAGAATCTGCTTAGGGTTAGGCGTTTTGCGCTGCTTCGCGATGTA
CGGGCCAGATATACGCGTTGACATTGATTATTGACTAGTTATTAATAGTAATCAATTACGGGGTCATTAG
TTCATAGCCCATATATGGAGTTCCGCGTTACATAACTTACGGTAAATGGCCCGCCTGGCTGACCGCCCAA
CGACCCCCGCCCATTGACGTCAATAATGACGTATGTTCCCATAGTAACGCCAATAGGGACTTTCCATTGA
CGTCAATGGGTGGAGTATTTACGGTAAACTGCCCACTTGGCAGTACATCAAGTGTATCATATGCCAAGTA
CGCCCCCTATTGACGTCAATGACGGTAAATGGCCCGCCTGGCATTATGCCCAGTACATGACCTTATGGGA
CTTTCCTACTTGGCAGTACATCTACGTATTAGTCATCGCTATTACCATGGTGATGCGGTTTTGGCAGTAC
ATCAATGGGCGTGGATAGCGGTTTGACTCACGGGGATTTCCAAGTCTCCACCCCATTGACGTCAATGGGA
GTTTGTTTTGGCACCAAAATCAACGGGACTTTCCAAAATGTCGTAACAACTCCGCCCCATTGACGCAAAT
GGGCGGTAGGCGTGTACGGTGGGAGGTCTATATAAGCAGAGCTCTCCCTATCAGTGATAGAGATCTCCCT
ATCAGTGATAGAGATCGTCGACGAGCTCGTTTAGTGAACCGTCAGATCGCCTGGAGACGCCATCCACGCT
GTTTTGACCTCCATAGAAGACACCGGGACCGATCCAGCCTCCGGACTCTAGCGTTTAAACTTAAGCTTGG
TACCGAGCTCGGATCCACTAGTCCAGTGTGGTGGAATTCTGCAGATATCCAGCACAGTGGCGGCCGCTCG
AGACCATGAAGGACAACACCGTGCCCCTGAAGCTGATCGCCCTGCTGGCCAACGGCGAGTTCCACTCTGG
CGAGCAGCTGGGCGAGACACTGGGCATGAGCAGAGCCGCCATCAACAAGCACATCCAGACCCTGCGGGAC
TGGGGCGTGGACGTGTTCACAGTGCCCGGCAAGGGCTACAGCCTGCCCGAGCCCATCCAGCTGCTGAACG
CCAAGCAGATCCTGGGCCAGCTGGATGGCGGATCTGTGGCCGTGCTGCCCGTGATCGACAGCACCAACCA
GTATCTGCTCGACCGGATCGGCGAGCTGAAGTCCGGCGACGCCTGTATCGCCGAGTACCAGCAGGCCGGC
AGAGGCGGCAGGGGCAGAAAGTGGTTCAGCCCCTTCGGCGCCAACCTGTACCTGAGCATGTTCTGGAGAC
TGGAACAGGGCCCAGCCGCCGCTATTGGCCTGAGCCTGGTCATCGGCATCGTGATGGCCGAGGTGCTGCG
GAAGCTGGGCGCCGACAAAGTGCGCGTGAAGTGGCCCAACGACCTGTATCTGCAGGACCGGAAGCTGGCC
GGCATCCTGGTGGAACTGACCGGCAAAACAGGCGACGCCGCCCAGATCGTGATCGGCGCTGGCATCAACA
TGGCCATGCGGCGGGTGGAAGAGAGCGTGGTCAACCAGGGCTGGATCACCCTGCAGGAAGCCGGCATCAA
CCTGGACCGGAACACCCTGGCCGCCATGCTGATCAGAGAGCTGAGAGCCGCCCTGGAACTGTTCGAGCAG
GAAGGCCTGGCCCCCTACCTGAGCAGATGGGAGAAGCTGGACAACTTCATCAACCGGCCCGTGAAACTGA
TCATCGGCGACAAAGAGATCTTCGGCATCAGCCGGGGCATCGACAAGCAGGGGGCCCTGCTCCTGGAACA
GGACGGCATCATCAAGCCCTGGATGGGCGGCGAGATCAGCCTGCGGAGCGCCGAGAAGTACCCATACGAT
GTTCCTGACTATGCCGGTACCGAGCTCGGATCCACCATGGCTAGCTGGAGCCACCCGCAGTTCGAGAAAG
GTGGAGGTTCCGGAGGTGGATCGGGAGGTGGATCGTGGAGCCACCCGCAGTTCGAAAAAGCGGCCGATAT
CACAAGTTTGTACAAAAAAGTTGGCACCATGAAGACTGTGCTCATGGTTGCTGAAAAGCCGTCCTTGGCA
CAGTCAATTGCCAAAATCCTCTCTAGAGGGAGCCTGTCCTCACACAAAGGGCTGAACGGGGCCTGCTCAG
TCCACGAGTACACTGGGACCTTTGCTGGCCAGCCAGTGCGCTTCAAGATGACGTCTGTCTGTGGTCACGT
GATGACCCTGGATTTCCTGGGAAAATACAACAAATGGGACAAAGTGGACCCCGCAGAACTGTTCAGCCAA
GCTCCCACGGAGAAGAAAGAAGCTAACCCCAAGCTGAACATGGTGAAGTTCCTGCAGGTGGAGGGCAGAG
GCTGCGACTACATCGTGCTGTGGCTGGACTGCGACAAGGAGGGGGAGAACATCTGCTTTGAGGTTCTTGA
TGCTGTTCTGCCCGTCATGAACAAGGCCCATGGTGGCGAGAAGACCGTGTTCCGGGCCAGGTTTAGCTCC
ATCACGGACACAGACATCTGTAATGCCATGGCCTGCCTAGGCGAGCCTGACCACAACGAGGCGCTCTCAG
TGGATGCTCGCCAGGAGCTGGACCTGCGAATCGGCTGTGCATTCACCAGGTTTCAGACTAAATATTTCCA
GGGGAAATACGGTGATTTAGACAGCTCTCTCATCTCCTTTGGGCCGTGTCAGACTCCAACCCTGGGATTC
TGTGTGGAGAGACATGATAAAATCCAGTCCTTCAAACCAGAGACCTACTGGGTGCTGCAGGCCAAGGTTA
ACACTGACAAAGACAGATCTCTCCTTTTGGACTGGGACCGAGTAAGAGTGTTTGACCGGGAGATCGCACA
GATGTTTTTAAACATGACAAAGCTGGAGAAGGAAGCCCAGGTGGAGGCCACAAGCAGGAAAGAAAAGGCC
AAGCAGAGGCCCCTGGCCCTGAACACTGTGGAGATGCTGCGTGTGGCCAGCTCTTCTCTGGGCATGGGGC
CGCAGCACGCCATGCAGACGGCTGAGCGGCTCTACACGCAAGGCTACATCAGCTACCCACGGACAGAGAC
CACCCACTACCCTGAGAACTTTGACCTGAAGGGCTCTCTGCGGCAGCAGGCCAACCACCCCTACTGGGCC
GACACGGTGAAGCGGTTGTTAGCAGAAGGTATCAACCGCCCGCGGAAAGGCCATGACGCCGGCGACCATC
CCCCCATCACCCCCATGAAGTCTGCCACAGAGGCCGAATTAGGGGGTGACGCGTGGCGGCTCTATGAGTA
CATCACCAGACACTTCATCGCCACGGTCAGCCATGACTGCAAGTACCTGCAGAGCACCATCTCCTTCAGA
ATTGGGCCCGAGCTCTTCACCTGCTCCGGGAAGACCGTCCTCTCACCAGGCTTCACGGAGGTCATGCCCT
GGCAGAGCGTGCCCCTGGAGGAGAGCCTGCCCACTTGCCAGCGGGGTGATGCCTTCCCTGTGGGCGAGGT
GAAGATGCTGGAGAAGCAGACGAACCCACCCGACTACCTGACGGAGGCCGAGCTCATCACGCTCATGGAG
AAGCATGGCATCGGCACGGATGCCAGCATCCCTGTGCATATCAACAACATCTGCCAGCGCAACTATGTCA
CGGTGGAGAGCGGGCGCCGGCTCAAGCCCACCAACCTCGGCATCGTCCTGGTGCACGGCTACTATAAGAT
TGATGCAGAGCTGGTGCTCCCCACCATCCGCAGTGCAGTGGAGAAGCAGCTGAACCTGATCGCCCAGGGC
AAGGCCGACTACCGCCAGGTCCTGGGCCACACCCTGGACGTGTTCAAGAGGAAGTTCCACTACTTTGTCG
ACTCCATTGCTGGCATGGATGAGTTGATGGAGGTGTCTTTCTCGCCCCTGGCGGCCACAGGCAAGCCCCT
CTCACGCTGTGGGAAGTGCCACCGCTTCATGAAGTACATCCAGGCCAAGCCAAGCCGCCTGCACTGCTCC
CACTGCGATGAGACCTACACGCTCCCCCAGAACGGCACCATCAAGCTCTACAAGGAGCTCCGCTGCCCTC
TGGATGACTTCGAGCTGGTCCTGTGGTCATCAGGCTCTCGGGGCAAGAGCTACCCGCTGTGCCCCTACTG
CTACAACCACCCACCCTTCCGAGACATGAAGAAAGGCATGGGCTGCAACGAGTGTACGCACCCCTCCTGC
CAGCACTCGCTGAGCATGCTGGGCATCGGCCAGTGCGTGGAATGTGAGAGCGGGGTGCTGGTGCTGGACC
CCACCTCGGGCCCCAAGTGGAAGGTGGCCTGCAACAAGTGCAACGTGGTAGCGCACTGCTTCGAGAACGC
CCACCGCGTGCGGGTGTCCGCCGACACCTGCAGTGTCTGTGAGGCCGCCTTGCTTGATGTGGACTTCAAC
AAGGCCAAGTCCCCACTCCCGGGCGATGAGACGCAGCACATGGGCTGCGTCTTTTGTGACCCCGTCTTCC
AGGAGCTGGTGGAGCTGAAGCATGCGGCCTCCTGCCACCCCATGCACCGCGGTGGACCAGGGAGAAGGCA
GGGTCGAGGGCGGGGCCGGGCCAGGAGGCCCCCTGGGAAGCCCAACCCCAGACGGCCCAAGGACAAGATG
TCAGCCCTGGCCGCCTACTTTGTATGACCAACTTTCTTGTACAAAGTGGTGACGTAAGCTAGGGGCCCGT
TTAAACCCGCTGATCAGCCTCGACTGTGCCTTCTAGTTGCCAGCCATCTGTTGTTTGCCCCTCCCCCGTG
CCTTCCTTGACCCTGGAAGGTGCCACTCCCACTGTCCTTTCCTAATAAAATGAGGAAATTGCATCGCATT
GTCTGAGTAGGTGTCATTCTATTCTGGGGGGTGGGGTGGGGCAGGACAGCAAGGGGGAGGATTGGGAAGA
CAATAGCAGGCATGCTGGGGATGCGGTGGGCTCTATGGCTTCTGAGGCGGAAAGAACCAGCTGGGGCTCT
AGGGGGTATCCCC
[124 nt withheld, positions 7084-7207]
C
[91 nt withheld, positions 7209-7299]
AGGGTGATGGTTCACGTACCTAGAAGTTCCTATTCCGAAGTTCCTATTCTCTAGAAAGTATAGGAACTTC
CTTGGCCAAAAAGCCTGAACTCACCGCGACGTCTGTCGAGAAGTTTCTGATCGAAAAGTTCGACAGCGTC
TCCGACCTGATGCAGCTCTCGGAGGGCGAAGAATCTCGTGCTTTCAGCTTCGATGTAGGAGGGCGTGGAT
ATGTCCTGCGGGTAAATAGCTGCGCCGATGGTTTCTACAAAGATCGTTATGTTTATCGGCACTTTGCATC
GGCCGCGCTCCCGATTCCGGAAGTGCTTGACATTGGGGAATTCAGCGAGAGCCTGACCTATTGCATCTCC
CGCCGTGCACAGGGTGTCACGTTGCAAGACCTGCCTGAAACCGAACTGCCCGCTGTTCTGCAGCCGGTCG
CGGAGGCCATGGATGCGATCGCTGCGGCCGATCTTAGCCAGACGAGCGGGTTCGGCCCATTCGGACCGCA
AGGAATCGGTCAATACACTACATGGCGTGATTTCATATGCGCGATTGCTGATCCCCATGTGTATCACTGG
CAAACTGTGATGGACGACACCGTCAGTGCGTCCGTCGCGCAGGCTCTCGATGAGCTGATGCTTTGGGCCG
AGGACTGCCCCGAAGTCCGGCACCTCGTGCACGCGGATTTCGGCTCCAACAATGTCCTGACGGACAATGG
CCGCATAACAGCGGTCATTGACTGGAGCGAGGCGATGTTCGGGGATTCCCAATACGAGGTCGCCAACATC
TTCTTCTGGAGGCCGTGGTTGGCTTGTATGGAGCAGCAGACGCGCTACTTCGAGCGGAGGCATCCGGAGC
TTGCAGGATCGCCGCGGCTCCGGGCGTATATGCTCCGCATTGGTCTTGACCAACTCTATCAGAGCTTGGT
TGACGGCAATTTCGATGATGCAGCTTGGGCGCAGGGTCGATGCGACGCAATCGTCCGATCCGGAGCCGGG
ACTGTCGGGCGTACACAAATCGCCCGCAGAAGCGCGGCCGTCTGGACCGATGGCTGTGTAGAAGTACTCG
CCGATAGTGGAAACCGACGCCCCAGCACTCGTCCGAGGGCAAAGGAATAGCACGTACTACGAGATTTCGA
TTCCACCGCCGCCTTCTATGAAAGGTTGGGCTTCGGAATCGTTTTCCGGGACGCCGGCTGGATGATCCTC
CAGCGCGGGGATCTCATGCTGGAGTTCTTCGCCCACCCCAACTTGTTTATTGCAGCTTATAATGGTTACA
AATAAAGCAATAGCATCACAAATTTCACAAATAAAGCATTTTTTTCACTGCATTCTAGTTGTGGTTTGTC
CAAACTCATCAATGTATCTTATCATGTCTGTATACCGTCGACCTCTAGCTAGAGCTTGGCGTAATCATGG
TCATAGCTGTTTCCTGTGTGAAATTGTTATCCGCTCACAATTCCACACAACATACGAGCCGGAAGCATAA
AGTGTAAAGCCTGGGGTGCCTAATGAGTGAGCTAACTCACATTAATTGCGTTGCGCTCACTGCCCGCTTT
CCAGTCGGGAAACCTGTCGTGCCAGCTGCATTAATGAATCGGCCAACGCGCGGGGAGAGGCG
Features (pLannotate 1.2.2; 27 found; start..end, strand, type, name):
    200..788     -  rep_origin     ori: high-copy-number ColE1/pMB1/pBR322/pUC origin of replication
    959..1819    -  CDS            AmpR: β-lactamase; bla; confers resistance to ampicillin, carbenicillin, and related antibiotics
   1820..1924    -  promoter       AmpR promoter: bla
   1983..2035    -  misc_feature   bom (fragment): basis of mobility region from pBR322
   2190..2569    +  enhancer       CMV enhancer: human cytomegalovirus immediate early enhancer
   2570..2773    +  promoter       CMV promoter: human cytomegalovirus (CMV) immediate early promoter
   2775..2794    +  promoter       PLtetO-1 promoter (fragment): modified phage lambda PL promoter with tet operator sites (Lutz and Bujard, 1997)
   2796..2815    +  promoter       PLtetO-1 promoter (fragment): modified phage lambda PL promoter with tet operator sites (Lutz and Bujard, 1997)
   2823..2856    +  promoter       TRE3GV promoter (fragment): 3rd-generation Tet-responsive promoter that can be activated by binding of Tet-On® 3G, optimized for retroviral and lentiviral vectors
   3016..3978    +  CDS            birA: BIRA_ECOLI - Also known as bioR, dhbB. Experimental evidence at protein level: Swiss-Prot protein existence level 1. Acts both as a biotin--[acetyl-CoA-carboxylase] ligase and a biotin-operon repressor. In the presence of ATP, BirA activates biotin to form the BirA-biotinyl-5'-adenylate (BirA-bio-5'-AMP or holoBirA) complex. HoloBirA can either transfer the biotinyl moiety to the biotin carboxyl carrier protein (BCCP) subunit of acetyl-CoA carboxylase, or bind to the biotin operator site and inhibit transcription of the operon. From Escherichia coli (strain K12).
   3979..4004    +  CDS            3xHA (fragment): three tandem HA epitope tags
   4036..4055    +  CDS            Strep-Tag II (fragment): peptide that binds Strep-Tactin®, an engineered form of streptavidin
   4096..4118    +  CDS            Strep-Tag II (fragment): peptide that binds Strep-Tactin®, an engineered form of streptavidin
   4133..4150    +  protein_bind   attB1 (fragment): mutant version of attB; core recombination site for the Gateway® BP reaction BP Clonase™
   4159..6744    +  CDS            TOP3B: TOP3B_HUMAN - Also known as TOP3B1. Experimental evidence at protein level: Swiss-Prot protein existence level 1. Releases the supercoiling and torsional tension of DNA introduced during the DNA replication and transcription by transiently cleaving and rejoining one strand of the DNA duplex. Introduces a single-strand break via transesterification at a target site in duplex DNA. The scissile phosphodiester is attacked by the catalytic tyrosine of the enzyme, resulting in the formation of a DNA-(5'-phosphotyrosyl)- enzyme intermediate and the expulsion of a 3'-OH DNA strand. The free DNA strand
   6752..6769    -  protein_bind   attB2 (fragment): mutant version of attB; core recombination site for the Gateway® BP reaction BP Clonase™
   6814..7038    +  polyA_signal   bGH poly(A) signal: bovine growth hormone polyadenylation signal
   7042..7063    +  promoter       SV40 promoter (fragment): SV40 enhancer and early promoter
   7084..7317    +  rep_origin     f1 ori (fragment) (sequence partly withheld): f1 bacteriophage origin of replication; arrow indicates direction of (+) strand synthesis
   7322..7369    +  protein_bind   FRT: FLP-mediated recombination occurs in the 8-bp core sequence TCTAGAAA (Turan and Bode, 2011). FLP recombinase from the Saccharomyces cerevisiae 2μ plasmid
   7377..8399    +  CDS            HygR: aminoglycoside phosphotransferase from E. coli; aph(4)-Ia; confers resistance to hygromycin
   8409..8534    +  CDS            ble (fragment): BLE_KLEPN - Experimental evidence at protein level: Swiss-Prot protein existence level 1. Binding protein with a strong affinity to the bleomycin family of antibiotics. Binds to CL990; an antimitotic-antibiotic compound. From Klebsiella pneumoniae.
   8529..8650    +  polyA_signal   SV40 poly(A) signal: SV40 polyadenylation signal
   8723..8739    -  protein_bind   lac operator: The lac repressor binds to the lac operator to inhibit transcription in E. coli. This inhibition can be relieved by adding lactose or isopropyl-β-D-thiogalactopyranoside (IPTG). lac repressor encoded by lacI
   8747..8777    -  promoter       lac promoter: promoter for the E. coli lac operon
   8792..8813    -  protein_bind   CAP binding site: CAP binding activates transcription in the presence of cAMP. E. coli catabolite activator protein
   8826..17      -  CDS            lacI (fragment) (across the origin): lac repressor; lacI; The lac repressor binds to the lac operator to inhibit transcription in E. coli. This inhibition can be relieved by adding lactose or isopropyl-β-D-thiogalactopyranoside (IPTG).
