[The description below was written by a language model from this plasmid's Addgene catalogue record and pLannotate feature annotations shown in this document.]
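Description:
MAC-TOP3B is a mammalian expression plasmid built on the MAC-tag-N backbone by Gateway cloning. It is propagated in E. coli through a high-copy ColE1/pUC-type origin with ampicillin resistance (AmpR), and carries hygromycin resistance for selection in mammalian cells.

The record is internally inconsistent about the insert. The catalogue gene field lists human CLEC4D (C-type lectin domain family 4 member D), whereas the plasmid name and the annotated full sequence both point to human TOP3B, DNA topoisomerase III beta. In the sequence, the attB1 and attB2 recombination remnants flank a TOP3B open reading frame, so the CLEC4D entry appears to be a catalogue error, although the record itself does not resolve this.

Expression is driven by the CMV enhancer and promoter, followed by short tet operator-like fragments that suggest a tetracycline-regulatable CMV/TetO arrangement. Transcription ends at a bGH polyadenylation signal. Upstream of the insert lies the N-terminal MAC-tag, annotated here as a birA-derived biotin ligase coding sequence followed by an HA epitope and two Strep-Tag II motifs. This combination allows the same fusion protein to be used for Strep-Tactin affinity purification, for proximity-dependent biotinylation of neighbouring proteins, and for HA-based detection.

Downstream, an FRT site sits directly in front of a HygR coding sequence that has no complete promoter of its own, followed by an SV40 poly(A) signal. This layout is typical of vectors designed for FLP-mediated integration into a genomic FRT landing site, where integration activates hygromycin resistance and yields isogenic stable lines. The stated purpose is MAC-tagged gene expression, and the plasmid comes from a study mapping SARS-CoV-2–host protein interactions.
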