Addgene plasmid #172423: MAC-TOP3B
Purpose: MAC-tagged gene expression
Depositing lab: Markku Varjosalo. Depositing organization: University of Helsinki, Institute of Biotechnology. Publication: SARS-CoV-2-host proteome interactions for antiviral drug discovery. Liu X, Huuskonen S, Laitinen T, Redchuk T, Bogacheva M, Salokas K, Pohner I, Ohman T, Tonduru AK, Hassinen A, Gawriyski L, Keskitalo S, Vartiainen MK, Pietiainen V, Poso A, Varjosalo M. Mol Syst Biol. 2021 Nov;17(11):e10396. doi: 10.15252/msb.202110396. PubMed 34709727.
Backbone
  Vector backbone: MAC-tag-N
  Vector type: Mammalian Expression
  Selectable markers: Hygromycin
Growth in bacteria
  Bacterial resistance: Ampicillin, 100 μg/mL
  Growth temperature: 37°C
  Growth strain: DH5alpha
  Copy number: Unknown
Gene/Insert
  Gene/Insert name: C-type lectin domain family 4 member D (CD antigen CD368) (alt name: CLEC4D)
  Species: H. sapiens (human)
  Entrez Gene: CLEC4D (a.k.a. CD368, CLEC-6, CLEC6, CLECSF8, Dectin-3, MCL, MPCL)
  Promoter: CMV promoter
  Tag / fusion protein: MAC-tag (N terminal on backbone)
  Cloning method: Gateway Cloning
  Sequencing primers: 5′ CMVfor :CGCAAATGGGCGGTAGGCGTG; 3′ pCR3.1-BGHrev: TAGAAGGCACAGTCGAGG
Terms and licenses: Academic/Nonprofit Terms; Industry Terms
How to cite: MAC-TOP3B was a gift from Markku Varjosalo (Addgene plasmid # 172423 ; http://n2t.net/addgene:172423 ; RRID:Addgene_172423)
